>Addgene plasmid #152653 | pGBW-m4134019 | depositor full sequence | sequence record 295665 | Full Sequence
CACCATG
[417 nt withheld, positions 8-424]
GAAAACCTTTACTTTCAGTCGAAGAGGCGATGGAAAAAGAATTTTATCGCGGTGAGTGCAGCCAACAGAT
TCAAAAAGATATCCTCGTCTGGTGCCCTCTAAGGATCCGCAGGCCTCTGCTAGCTTGACTGACTGAGATA
CAGCGTACCTTCAGCTCACAGACATGATAAGATACATTGATGAGTTTGGACAAACCACAACTAGAATGCA
GTGAAAAAAATGCTTTATTTGTGAAATTTGTGATGCTATTGCTTTATTTGTAACCATTATAAGCTGCAAT
AAACAAGTTAACAACAACAATTGCATTCATTTTATGTTTCAGGTTCAGGGGGAGGTGTGGGAGGTTTTTT
AAAGCAAGTAAAACCTCTACAAATGTGGTATTGGCCCATCTCTATCGGTATCGTAGCATAACCCCTTGGG
GCCTCTAAACGGGTCTTGAGGGGTTTTTTGTGCCCCTCGGGCCGGATTGCTATCTACCGGCATTGGCGCA
GAAAAAAATGCCTGATGCGACGCTGCGCGTCTTATACTCCCACATATGCCAGATTCAGCAACGGATACGG
CTTCCCCAACTTGCCCACTTCCATACGTGTCCTCCTTACCAGAAATTTATCCTTAAGGTCGTCAGCTATC
CTGCAGGCGATCTCTCGATTTCGATCAAGACATTCCTTTAATGGTCTTTTCTGGACACCACTAGGGGTCA
GAAGTAGTTCATCAAACTTTCTTCCCTCCCTAATCTCATTGGTTACCTTGGGCTATCGAAACTTAATTAA
CCAGTCAAGTCAGCTACTTGGCGAGATCGACTTGTCTGGGTTTCGACTACGCTCAGAATTGCGTCAGTCA
AGTTCGATCTGGTCCTTGCTATTGCACCCGTTCTCCGATTACGAGTTTCATTTAAATCATGTGAGCAAAA
GGCCAGCAAAAGGCCAGGAACCGTAAAAAGGCCGCGTTGCTGGCGTTTTTCCATAGGCTCCGCCCCCCTG
ACGAGCATCACAAAAATCGACGCTCAAGTCAGAGGTGGCGAAACCCGACAGGACTATAAAGATACCAGGC
GTTTCCCCCTGGAAGCTCCCTCGTGCGCTCTCCTGTTCCGACCCTGCCGCTTACCGGATACCTGTCCGCC
TTTCTCCCTTCGGGAAGCGTGGCGCTTTCTCATAGCTCACGCTGTAGGTATCTCAGTTCGGTGTAGGTCG
TTCGCTCCAAGCTGGGCTGTGTGCACGAACCCCCCGTTCAGCCCGACCGCTGCGCCTTATCCGGTAACTA
TCGTCTTGAGTCCAACCCGGTAAGACACGACTTATCGCCACTGGCAGCAGCCACTGGTAACAGGATTAGC
AGAGCGAGGTATGTAGGCGGTGCTACAGAGTTCTTGAAGTGGTGGCCTAACTACGGCTACACTAGAAGAA
CAGTATTTGGTATCTGCGCTCTGCTGAAGCCAGTTACCTTCGGAAAAAGAGTTGGTAGCTCTTGATCCGG
CAAACAAACCACCGCTGGTAGCGGTGGTTTTTTTGTTTGCAAGCAGCAGATTACGCGCAGAAAAAAAGGA
TCTCAAGAAGATCCTTTGATCTTTTCTACGGGGTCTGACGCTCAGTGGAACGAAAACTCACGTTAAGGGA
TTTTGGTCATGAGATTATCAAAAAGGATCTTCACCTAGATCCTTTTAAATTAAAAATGAAGTTTTAAATC
AATCTAAAGTATATATGAGTAAACTTGGTCTGACAGTTACCAATGCTTAATCAGTGAGGCACCTATCTCA
GCGATCTGTCTATTTCGTTCATCCATAGTTGCATTTAAATTTCCGAACTCTCCAAGGCCCTCGTCGGAAA
ATCTTCAAACCTTTCGTCCGATCCATCTTGCAGGCTACCTCTCGAACGAACTATCGCAAGTCTCTTGGCC
GGCCTTGCGCCTTGGCTATTGCTTGGCAGCGCCTATCGCCAGGTATTACTCCAATCCCGAATATCCGAGA
TCGGGATCACCCGAGAGAAGTTCAACCTACATCCTCAATCCCGATCTATCCGAGATCCGAGGAATATCGA
AATCGGGGCGCGCCTGGCCTCCGCGCCGGGTTTTGGCGCCTCCCGCGGGCGCCCCCCTCGTCACGGCGAG
CGCTGCCACGTCAGACGAAGGGCGCAGGAGCGTCCTGATCCTTCCGCCCGGACGCTCAGGACAGCGGCCC
GCTGCTCATAAGACTCGGCCTTAGAACCCCAGTATCAGCAGAAGGACATTTTAGGACGGGACTTGGGTGA
CTCTAGGGCACTGGTTTTCTTTCCAGAGAGCGGAACAGGCGAGGAAAAGTAGTCCCTTCTCGGCGATTCT
GCGGAGGGATCTCCGTGGGGCGGTGAACGCCGATGATTATATAAGGACGCGCCGGGTGTGGCACAGCTAG
TTCCGTCGCAGCCGGGATTTGGGTCGCGGTTCTTGTTTGTGGATCGCTGTGATCGTCACTTGGTGAGTAG
CGGGCTGCTGGGCTGGCCGGGGCTTTCGTGGCCGCCGGGCCGCTCGGTGGGACGGAAGCGTGTGGAGAGA
CCGCCAAGGGCTGTAGTCTGGGTCCGCGAGCAAGGTTGCCCTGAACTGGGGGTTGGGGGGAGCGCAGCAA
AATGGCGGCTGTTCCCGAGTCTTGAATGGAAGACGCTTGTGAGGCGGGCTGTGAGGTCGTTGAAACAAGG
TGGGGGGCATGGTGGGCGGCAAGAACCCAAGGTCTTGAGCCCTTCGCTAATGCGGGAAAGCTCTTATTCG
GGTGAGATGGGCTGGGCACCATCTGGGGACCCTGACGTGAAGTTTGTCACTGACTGGAGAACTCGGTTTG
TCGTCTGTTGCGGGGGCGGCAGTTATGGCGGTGCCGTTGGGCAGTGCACCCGTACCTTTGGGAGCGCGCG
CCCTCGTCGTGTCGTGACGTCACCCGTTCTGTTGGCTTATAATGCAGGGTGGGGCCACCTGCCGGTAGGT
GTGCGGTAGGCTTTTCTCCGTCGCAGGACGCAGGGTTCGGGCCTAGGGTAGGCTCTCCTGAATCGACAGG
CGCCGGACCTCTGGTGAGGGGAGGGATAAGTGAGGCGTCAGTTTCTTTGGTCGGTTTTATGTACCTATCT
TCTTAAGTAGCTGAAGCTCCGGTTTTGAACTATGCGCTCGGGGTTGGCGAGTGTGTTTTGTGAAGTTTTT
TAGGCACCTTTTGAAATGTAATCATTTGGGTCAATATGTAATTTTCAGTGTTAGACTTGTAAATTGTCCG
CTAAATTCTGGCCGTTTTTGGCTTTTTTGTTAGACAACATGGGTAAAAAGCCTGAACTCACCGCGACGTC
TGTCGAGAAGTTTCTGATCGAAAAGTTCGACAGCGTCTCCGACCTGATGCAGCTCTCGGAGGGCGAAGAA
TCTCGTGCTTTCAGCTTCGATGTAGGAGGGCGTGGATATGTCCTGCGGGTAAATAGCTGCGCCGATGGTT
TCTACAAAGATCGTTATGTTTATCGGCACTTTGCATCCGCCGCGCTCCCGATTCCGGAAGTGCTTGACAT
TGGGGAGTTCAGCGAGAGCCTGACCTATTGCATCTCCCGCCGTGCACAGGGTGTCACGTTGCAAGACCTG
CCTGAAACCGAACTGCCCGCTGTTCTGCAGCCGGTCGCGGAGGCAATGGATGCCATCGCTGCCGCCGATC
TTAGCCAGACGAGCGGGTTCGGCCCATTCGGACCGCAAGGAATCGGTCAATACACTACATGGCGTGATTT
CATATGCGCGATTGCTGATCCCCATGTGTATCACTGGCAAACTGTGATGGACGACACCGTCAGTGCGTCC
GTCGCGCAGGCTCTCGATGAGCTGATGCTTTGGGCCGAGGACTGCCCCGAAGTCCGGCACCTCGTGCACG
CGGATTTCGGCTCCAACAATGTCCTGACGGACAATGGCCGCATAACAGCGGTCATTGACTGGAGCGAGGC
GATGTTCGGGGATTCCCAATACGAGGTCGCCAACATCTTCTTCTGGAGGCCGTGGTTGGCTTGTATGGAG
CAGCAGACGCGCTACTTCGAGCGGAGGCATCCGGAGCTTGCAGGATCGCCCCGGCTCCGGGCGTATATGC
TCCGCATTGGTCTTGACCAACTCTATCAGAGCTTGGTTGACGGCAATTTCGATGATGCAGCTTGGGCGCA
GGGTCGATGCGACGCAATCGTCCGATCCGGAGCCGGGACTGTCGGGCGTACACAAATCGCCCGCAGAAGC
GCCGCCGTCTGGACCGATGGCTGTGTAGAAGTACTCGCCGATAGTGGAAACCGACGCCCCAGCACTCGTC
CGAGGGCAAAGGAATAAGCTAGTATGTAAGCCTAGTCTTAGATAATAAAATCGCTATCCATCGAAGATGG
ATGTGTGTTGGTTTTTTGTGTGTGTAACGCTAGGCGCGCCTGGTGTACCGAGAACGATCCTCTCAGTGCG
AGTCTCGACGATCCATATCGTTGCTTGGCAGTCAGCCAGTCGGAATCCAGCTTGGGACCCAGGAAGTCCA
ATCGTCAGATATTGTACTCAAGCCTGGTCACGGCAGCGTACCGATCTGTTTAAACCTAGATATTGATAGT
CTGATCGGTCAACGTATAATCGAGTCCTAGCTTTTGCAAACATCTATCAAGAGACAGGATCAGCAGGAGG
CTTTCGCATGAGTATTCAACATTTCCGTGTCGCCCTTATTCCCTTTTTTGCGGCATTTTGCCTTCCTGTT
TTTGCTCACCCAGAAACGCTGGTGAAAGTAAAAGATGCTGAAGATCAGTTGGGTGCGCGAGTGGGTTACA
TCGAACTGGATCTCAACAGCGGTAAGATCCTTGAGAGTTTTCGCCCCGAAGAACGCTTTCCAATGATGAG
CACTTTTAAAGTTCTGCTATGTGGCGCGGTATTATCCCGTATTGACGCCGGGCAAGAGCAACTCGGTCGC
CGCATACACTATTCTCAGAATGACTTGGTTGAGTATTCACCAGTCACAGAAAAGCATCTTACGGATGGCA
TGACAGTAAGAGAATTATGCAGTGCTGCCATAACCATGAGTGATAACACTGCGGCCAACTTACTTCTGAC
AACGATTGGAGGACCGAAGGAGCTAACCGCTTTTTTGCACAACATGGGGGATCATGTAACTCGCCTTGAT
CGTTGGGAACCGGAGCTGAATGAAGCCATACCAAACGACGAGCGTGACACCACGATGCCTGTAGCAATGG
CAACAACCTTGCGTAAACTATTAACTGGCGAACTACTTACTCTAGCTTCCCGGCAACAGTTGATAGACTG
GATGGAGGCGGATAAAGTTGCAGGACCACTTCTGCGCTCGGCCCTTCCGGCTGGCTGGTTTATTGCTGAT
AAATCTGGAGCCGGTGAGCGTGGGTCTCGCGGTATCATTGCAGCACTGGGGCCAGATGGTAAGCCCTCCC
GTATCGTAGTTATCTACACGACGGGGAGTCAGGCAACTATGGATGAACGAAATAGACAGATCGCTGAGAT
AGGTGCCTCACTGATTAAGCATTGGTAACCGATTCTAGGTGCATTGGCGCAGAAAAAAATGCCTGATGCG
ACGCTGCGCGTCTTATACTCCCACATATGCCAGATTCAGCAACGGATACGGCTTCCCCAACTTGCCCACT
TCCATACGTGTCCTCCTTACCAGAAATTTATCCTTAAGATCGTTTAAACTCGACTCTGGCTCTATCGAAT
CTCCGTCGTTTCGAGCTTACGCGAACAGCCGTGGCGCTCATTTGCTCGTCGGGCATCGAATCTCGTCAGC
TATCGTCAGCTTACCTTTTTGGCAGCGATCGCGGCTCCCGACATCTTGGACCATTAGCTCCACAGGTATC
TTCTTCCCTCTAGTGGTCATAACAGCAGCTTCAGCTACCTCTCAATTCAAAAAACCCCTCAAGACCCGTT
TAGAGGCCCCAAGGGGTTATGCTATCAATCGTTGCGTTACACACACAAAAAACCAACACACATCCATCTT
CGATGGATAGCGATTTTATTATCTAACTGCTGATCGAGTGTAGCCAGATCTAGTAATCAATTACGGGGTC
ATTAGTTCATAGCCCATATATGGAGTTCCGCGTTACATAACTTACGGTAAATGGCCCGCCTGGCTGACCG
CCCAACGACCCCCGCCCATTGACGTCAATAATGACGTATGTTCCCATAGTAACGCCAATAGGGACTTTCC
ATTGACGTCAATGGGTGGAGTATTTACGGTAAACTGCCCACTTGGCAGTACATCAAGTGTATCATATGCC
AAGTACGCCCCCTATTGACGTCAATGACGGTAAATGGCCCGCCTGGCATTATGCCCAGTACATGACCTTA
TGGGACTTTCCTACTTGGCAGTACATCTACGTATTAGTCATCGCTATTACCATGCTGATGCGGTTTTGGC
AGTACATCAATGGGCGTGGATAGCGGTTTGACTCACGGGGATTTCCAAGTCTCCACCCCATTGACGTCAA
TGGGAGTTTGTTTTGGCACCAAAATCAACGGGACTTTCCAAAATGTCGTAACAACTCCGCCCCATTGACG
CAAATGGGCGGTAGGCGTGTACGGTGGGAGGTCTATATAAGCAGAGCTGGTTTAGTGAACCGTCAGATCA
GATCTTTGTCGATCCTACCATCCACTCGACACACCCGCCAGCGGCCGC
Features (pLannotate 1.2.2; 20 found; start..end, strand, type, name):
    452..468     +  CDS            CBP (fragment): calmodulin-binding peptide derived from skeletal muscle myosin light chain kinase; binds calmodulin with nanomolar affinity in the presence of calcium
    592..713     -  polyA_signal   SV40 poly(A) signal: SV40 polyadenylation signal
    736..805     -  CDS            large T antigen (fragment): large T antigen from SV40 (simian virus 40)
    828..874     +  terminator     T7 terminator: transcription terminator for bacteriophage T7 RNA polymerase
    904..1040    +  terminator     rrnG terminator: transcription terminator from the E. coli ribosomal RNA rrnG operon (Albrechtsen et al., 1991)
   1085..1156    +  misc_feature   3' β-globin insulator: insulator downstream of the human β-globin locus (Farrell et al., 2002)
   1382..1970    -  rep_origin     ori: high-copy-number ColE1/pMB1/pBR322/pUC origin of replication
   2142..2206    -  CDS            bla(M) (fragment): β-lactamase lacking the signal sequence; bla(M); allows cytosolic expression of β-lactamase
   2470..3679    +  promoter       UbC promoter: human ubiquitin C promoter
   3689..4710    +  CDS            HygR (fragment): hygromycin B phosphotransferase confers resistance to hygromycin
   4738..4786    +  polyA_signal   poly(A) signal: synthetic polyadenylation signal
   5052..5912    +  CDS            AmpR: β-lactamase; bla; confers resistance to ampicillin, carbenicillin, and related antibiotics
   5925..6061    +  terminator     rrnG terminator: transcription terminator from the E. coli ribosomal RNA rrnG operon (Albrechtsen et al., 1991)
   6206..6277    +  misc_feature   5' β-globin insulator: insulator upstream of the human β-globin locus (Farrell et al., 2002)
   6282..6328    -  terminator     T7 terminator: transcription terminator for bacteriophage T7 RNA polymerase
   6346..6394    -  polyA_signal   poly(A) signal: synthetic polyadenylation signal
   6475..6778    +  enhancer       CMV enhancer: human cytomegalovirus immediate early enhancer
   6851..6868    -  promoter       CMV promoter (fragment): human cytomegalovirus (CMV) immediate early promoter
   6931..6982    +  promoter       CMVd2 promoter: truncated human cytomegalovirus (CMV) immediate early promoter that yields moderately reduced expression relative to the full-length promoter
   7048..424     +  CDS            R1A_SARS2 (fragment) (across the origin) (sequence partly withheld): Experimental evidence at protein level: Swiss-Prot protein existence level 1. [Non-structural protein 10]: Plays a pivotal role in viral transcription by stimulating both nsp14 3'-5' exoribonuclease and nsp16 2'-O-methyltransferase activities. Therefore plays an essential role in viral mRNAs cap methylation. From Severe acute respiratory syndrome coronavirus 2 (2019-nCoV) (SARS-CoV-2).
