[The description below was written by a language model from this plasmid's Addgene catalogue record and pLannotate feature annotations shown in this document.]
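Description:
pGBW-m4134019 is a mammalian expression plasmid built on the pTwist_CMV_Hygro_6 backbone for producing wild-type SARS-CoV-2 non-structural protein 10 (nsp10), a cleavage product of the ORF1ab polyprotein. In bacteria it is maintained through a high-copy ColE1/pUC-type origin and selected with ampicillin via a full-length β-lactamase (AmpR) gene. A short additional β-lactamase fragment annotated elsewhere appears to be a backbone remnant. For selection in mammalian cells, a separate cassette places a hygromycin B phosphotransferase gene under the human ubiquitin C promoter, followed by a synthetic polyadenylation signal.

The nsp10 coding sequence, which spans the numbering origin of the circular record, sits downstream of the CMV immediate-early enhancer and CMV promoter elements. According to the catalogue entry it is fused at its C terminus to a backbone-encoded, TEV-cleavable calmodulin-binding peptide (CBP). The feature table detects only a short CBP fragment just after the insert and does not annotate the TEV site. An annotated SV40 poly(A) signal lies downstream of the tag, though it is listed on the opposite strand. The CBP tag binds calmodulin in the presence of calcium, so it can serve for affinity capture, with TEV protease cleavage removing the tag afterwards. The expression unit is bracketed by 5' and 3' β-globin insulator elements, and T7 and rrnG transcription terminators plus a synthetic poly(A) signal flank the cassettes, presumably to limit read-through between the modules.

nsp10 is a cofactor that stimulates the nsp14 exoribonuclease and nsp16 2'-O-methyltransferase activities involved in viral RNA cap methylation. The construct suits transient expression, or hygromycin selection of stable lines, for purification or interaction studies, though the record states only mammalian expression as its purpose.
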