Addgene plasmid #152653: pGBW-m4134019
Purpose: Mammalian expression plasmid for SARS-CoV-2 nsp10
Depositing lab: Ginkgo Bioworks & Benjie Chen. Depositing organization: Ginkgo Bioworks.
Backbone
  Vector backbone: pTwist_CMV_Hygro_6
  Backbone size w/o insert (bp): 6525
  Vector type: Mammalian Expression
  Selectable markers: Hygromycin
Growth in bacteria
  Bacterial resistance: Ampicillin, 100 μg/mL
  Growth temperature: 37°C
  Growth strain: DH5alpha
  Copy number: High Copy
Gene/Insert
  Gene/Insert name: SARS-CoV-2 nsp10
  Species: Severe acute respiratory syndrome coronavirus 2
  Insert size (bp): 416
  Mutation: wt
  Entrez Gene: ORF1ab (a.k.a. GU280_gp01)
  Promoter: CMV
  Tag / fusion protein: Cleavable TEV;CBP (C terminal on backbone)
  Cloning method: Unknown
Resource information
  A portion of this plasmid was derived from a plasmid made by: GinkgoBioworks
Depositor comments: NCBI reference sequence: YP_009725306.1
How to cite: pGBW-m4134019 was a gift from Ginkgo Bioworks & Benjie Chen (Addgene plasmid # 152653 ; http://n2t.net/addgene:152653 ; RRID:Addgene_152653)
